Addgene plasmid #174682: 6xHis-MBP-huPdCas12a
Purpose: Expresses 6xHis-MBP tagged PdCas12a
Depositing lab: Piyush Jain. Depositing organization: University of Florida. Publication: A Combinatorial Approach towards Adaptability of 22 Functional Cas12a Orthologs for Nucleic Acid Detection in Clinical Samples. Nguyen LT, Macaluso NC, Jain PK. medRxiv 2021.07.21 10.1101/2021.07.21.21260653.
Backbone
  Vector backbone: pET
  Backbone manufacturer: Scott Gradia Lab
  Backbone size w/o insert (bp): 6462
  Vector type: Bacterial Expression, CRISPR, Synthetic Biology
Growth in bacteria
  Bacterial resistance: Kanamycin, 50 μg/mL
  Growth temperature: 37°C
  Growth strain: DH5alpha
  Growth instructions: Use of strain Rosetta™ 2(DE3)pLysS for expression is highly recommended
  Copy number: Unknown
Gene/Insert
  Gene/Insert name: huPdCas12a (alt name: huPdCpf1)
  Species: Prevotella disiens
  Insert size (bp): 4107
  Promoter: T7
  Tag / fusion protein: 6xHis, MBP, TEV (N terminal on insert); NLS, 6xHis, 3xHA (C terminal on insert)
  Cloning method: Gibson Cloning
Terms and licenses: Academic/Nonprofit Terms; Industry Terms: Not Available to Industry
Depositor comments: The vector is obtained from Scott Gradia Lab (Addgene #29656) while the gene is obtained from Feng Zhang Lab (Addgene #69990) . Read the preprint on medRxiv here: https://www.medrxiv.org/content/10.1101/2021.07.21.21260653v1
How to cite: 6xHis-MBP-huPdCas12a was a gift from Piyush Jain (Addgene plasmid # 174682 ; http://n2t.net/addgene:174682 ; RRID:Addgene_174682)
