[The description below was written by a language model from this plasmid's Addgene catalogue record and pLannotate feature annotations shown in this document.]
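Description:
6xHis-MBP-huPdCas12a is a pET-family bacterial expression plasmid of about 10.5 kb for producing recombinant Cas12a (Cpf1) from Prevotella disiens in E. coli. It is selected with kanamycin through an aph(3')-Ia KanR gene and replicates from a ColE1/pMB1-type origin. That origin is accompanied by the bom and rop elements of pBR322, so copy number is probably moderated, although the record lists it as unknown. An f1 origin and leftover tetracycline-resistance fragments are backbone remnants. The "hu" prefix suggests a human codon-optimised coding sequence, which would fit the recommendation to express it in a DE3 strain supplying rare tRNAs, but the record does not explicitly say so.

Expression is driven by a T7 promoter with an adjacent lac operator and the T7 gene 10 ribosome binding site, and a plasmid-borne lacI gene provides repressor. Transcription therefore depends on T7 RNA polymerase in the host and is inducible with IPTG, ending at the T7 terminator. The open reading frame begins with a 6xHis tag and a signal-sequence-free, cytosolic maltose binding protein, which aid affinity purification and solubility. A TEV protease site follows, allowing these tags to be removed. The feature table leaves the roughly 4 kb stretch after the TEV site unannotated, which corresponds to the PdCas12a insert. Downstream of it are a nucleoplasmin bipartite NLS, a 3xHA epitope tag and a second His tag, with the NLS and HA elements most likely carried over with the gene from its source plasmid.

The construct is used to purify PdCas12a protein. The associated work compared multiple Cas12a orthologs for CRISPR-based nucleic acid detection in clinical samples.
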