Features (pLannotate 1.2.2; 23 found; start..end, strand, type, name):
    209..227     +  promoter       T7 promoter: promoter for bacteriophage T7 RNA polymerase
    228..252     +  protein_bind   lac operator: The lac repressor binds to the lac operator to inhibit transcription in E. coli. This inhibition can be relieved by adding lactose or isopropyl-β-D-thiogalactopyranoside (IPTG). lac repressor encoded by lacI
    267..289     +  RBS            RBS: efficient ribosome binding site from bacteriophage T7 gene 10 (Olins and Rangwala, 1989)
    308..325     +  CDS            6xHis: 6xHis affinity tag
    335..1435    +  CDS            MBP: maltose binding protein from E. coli; malE (mutated); This version of the gene does not encode a signal sequence, so MBP will remain in the cytosol.
   1448..1464    +  CDS            TEV site (fragment): tobacco etch virus (TEV) protease recognition and cleavage site
   5441..5488    +  CDS            nucleoplasmin NLS: bipartite nuclear localization signal from nucleoplasmin
   5495..5574    +  CDS            3xHA (fragment): three tandem HA epitope tags
   5576..5593    +  CDS            9xHis (fragment): 9xHis affinity tag
   5603..5652    +  CDS            SET1 (fragment): solubility-enhancement tag derived from T7 phage gene 10B
   5660..5707    +  terminator     T7 terminator: transcription terminator for bacteriophage T7 RNA polymerase
   5744..6172    +  rep_origin     f1 ori (sequence partly withheld): f1 bacteriophage origin of replication; arrow indicates direction of (+) strand synthesis
   6226..6283    +  promoter       AmpR promoter (fragment): bla
   6292..7107    -  CDS            KanR: aminoglycoside phosphotransferase; aph(3')-Ia; confers resistance to kanamycin in bacteria or G418 (Geneticin®) in eukaryotes
   7229..7817    +  rep_origin     ori: high-copy-number ColE1/pMB1/pBR322/pUC origin of replication
   8003..8142    -  misc_feature   bom: basis of mobility region from pBR322
   8244..8435    -  CDS            rop: Rop protein, which maintains plasmids at low copy number; rop
   8452..8832    +  CDS            YPB1_ECOLX: Protein predicted: Swiss-Prot protein existence level 4. From Escherichia coli.
   8904..9195    -  CDS            TcR (fragment): tetracycline efflux protein; tet; confers resistance to tetracycline
   9210..9231    -  protein_bind   CAP binding site: CAP binding activates transcription in the presence of cAMP. E. coli catabolite activator protein
   9244..10326   -  CDS            lacI: lac repressor; lacI; The lac repressor binds to the lac operator to inhibit transcription in E. coli. This inhibition can be relieved by adding lactose or isopropyl-β-D-thiogalactopyranoside (IPTG).
  10327..10404   -  promoter       lacI promoter: lacI
  10412..187     -  CDS            TcR (fragment) (across the origin): tetracycline efflux protein; tet; confers resistance to tetracycline
>Addgene plasmid #174682 | 6xHis-MBP-huPdCas12a | addgene full sequence | sequence record 346188 | Addgene NGS Result
CAAGGAGATGGCGCCCAACAGTCCCCCGGCCACGGGGCCTGCCACCATACCCACGCCGAAACAAGCGCTC
ATGAGCCCGAAGTGGCGAGCCCGATCTTCCCCATCGGTGATGTCGGCGATATAGGCGCCAGCAACCGCAC
CTGTGGCGCCGGTGATGCCGGCCACGATGCGTCCGGCGTAGAGGATCGAGATCTCGATCCCGCGAAATTA
ATACGACTCACTATAGGGGAATTGTGAGCGGATAACAATTCCCCTCTAGAAATAATTTTGTTTAACTTTA
AGAAGGAGATATACCATGGGTTCTTCTCACCATCACCATCACCATGGTTCTTCTATGAAAATCGAAGAAG
GTAAACTGGTAATCTGGATTAACGGCGATAAAGGCTATAACGGTCTCGCTGAAGTCGGTAAGAAATTCGA
GAAAGATACCGGAATTAAAGTCACCGTTGAGCATCCGGATAAACTGGAAGAGAAATTCCCACAGGTTGCG
GCAACTGGCGATGGCCCTGACATTATCTTCTGGGCACACGACCGCTTTGGTGGCTACGCTCAATCTGGCC
TGTTGGCTGAAATCACCCCGGACAAAGCGTTCCAGGACAAGCTGTATCCGTTTACCTGGGATGCCGTACG
TTACAACGGCAAGCTGATTGCTTACCCGATCGCTGTTGAAGCGTTATCGCTGATTTATAACAAAGATCTG
CTGCCGAACCCGCCAAAAACCTGGGAAGAGATCCCGGCGCTGGATAAAGAACTGAAAGCGAAAGGTAAGA
GCGCGCTGATGTTCAACCTGCAAGAACCGTACTTCACCTGGCCGCTGATTGCTGCTGACGGGGGTTATGC
GTTCAAGTATGAAAACGGCAAGTACGACATTAAAGACGTGGGCGTGGATAACGCTGGCGCGAAAGCGGGT
CTGACCTTCCTGGTTGACCTGATTAAAAACAAACACATGAATGCAGACACCGATTACTCCATCGCAGAAG
CTGCCTTTAATAAAGGCGAAACAGCGATGACCATCAACGGCCCGTGGGCATGGTCCAACATCGACACCAG
CAAAGTGAATTATGGTGTAACGGTACTGCCGACCTTCAAGGGTCAACCATCCAAACCGTTCGTTGGCGTG
CTGAGCGCAGGTATTAACGCCGCCAGTCCGAACAAAGAGCTGGCAAAAGAGTTCCTCGAAAACTATCTGC
TGACTGATGAAGGTCTGGAAGCGGTTAATAAAGACAAACCGCTGGGTGCCGTAGCGCTGAAGTCTTACGA
GGAAGAGTTGGCGAAAGATCCACGTATTGCCGCCACTATGGAAAACGCCCAGAAAGGTGAAATCATGCCG
AACATCCCGCAGATGTCCGCTTTCTGGTATGCCGTGCGTACTGCGGTGATCAACGCCGCCAGCGGTCGTC
AGACTGTCGATGAAGCCCTGAAAGACGCGCAGACTAATGGGATCGAGGAAAACCTGTACTTCCAATCCAA
TATGGAGAACTATCAGGAGTTCACCAACCTGTTTCAGCTGAATAAGACACTGAGATTCGAGCTGAAGCCC
ATCGGCAAGACCTGCGAGCTGCTGGAGGAGGGCAAGATCTTCGCCAGCGGCTCCTTTCTGGAGAAGGACA
AGGTGAGGGCCGATAACGTGAGCTACGTGAAGAAGGAGATCGACAAGAAGCACAAGATCTTTATCGAGGA
GACACTGAGCTCCTTCTCTATCAGCAACGATCTGCTGAAGCAGTACTTTGACTGCTATAATGAGCTGAAG
GCCTTCAAGAAGGACTGTAAGAGCGATGAGGAGGAGGTGAAGAAAACCGCCCTGCGCAACAAGTGTACCT
CCATCCAGAGGGCCATGCGCGAGGCCATCTCTCAGGCCTTTCTGAAGAGCCCCCAGAAGAAGCTGCTGGC
CATCAAGAACCTGATCGAGAACGTGTTCAAGGCCGACGAGAATGTGCAGCACTTCTCCGAGTTTACCAGC
TATTTCTCCGGCTTTGAGACAAACAGAGAGAATTTCTACTCTGACGAGGAGAAGTCCACATCTATCGCCT
ATAGGCTGGTGCACGATAACCTGCCTATCTTCATCAAGAACATCTACATCTTCGAGAAGCTGAAGGAGCA
GTTCGACGCCAAGACCCTGAGCGAGATCTTCGAGAACTACAAGCTGTATGTGGCCGGCTCTAGCCTGGAT
GAGGTGTTCTCCCTGGAGTACTTTAACAATACCCTGACACAGAAGGGCATCGACAACTATAATGCCGTGA
TCGGCAAGATCGTGAAGGAGGATAAGCAGGAGATCCAGGGCCTGAACGAGCACATCAACCTGTATAATCA
GAAGCACAAGGACCGGAGACTGCCCTTCTTTATCTCCCTGAAGAAGCAGATCCTGTCCGATCGGGAGGCC
CTGTCTTGGCTGCCTGACATGTTCAAGAATGATTCTGAAGTGATCAAGGCCCTGAAGGGCTTCTACATCG
AGGACGGCTTTGAGAACAATGTGCTGACACCTCTGGCCACCCTGCTGTCCTCTCTGGATAAGTACAACCT
GAATGGCATCTTTATCCGCAACAATGAGGCCCTGAGCTCCCTGTCCCAGAACGTGTATCGGAATTTTTCT
ATCGACGAGGCCATCGATGCCAACGCCGAGCTGCAGACCTTCAACAATTACGAGCTGATCGCCAATGCCC
TGCGCGCCAAGATCAAGAAGGAGACAAAGCAGGGCCGGAAGTCTTTCGAGAAGTACGAGGAGTATATCGA
TAAGAAGGTGAAGGCCATCGACAGCCTGTCCATCCAGGAGATCAACGAGCTGGTGGAGAATTACGTGAGC
GAGTTTAACTCTAATAGCGGCAACATGCCAAGAAAGGTGGAGGACTACTTCAGCCTGATGAGGAAGGGCG
ACTTCGGCTCCAACGATCTGATCGAAAATATCAAGACCAAGCTGAGCGCCGCAGAGAAGCTGCTGGGCAC
AAAGTACCAGGAGACAGCCAAGGACATCTTCAAGAAGGATGAGAACTCCAAGCTGATCAAGGAGCTGCTG
GACGCCACCAAGCAGTTCCAGCACTTTATCAAGCCACTGCTGGGCACAGGCGAGGAGGCAGATCGGGACC
TGGTGTTCTACGGCGATTTTCTGCCCCTGTATGAGAAGTTTGAGGAGCTGACCCTGCTGTATAACAAGGT
GCGGAATAGACTGACACAGAAGCCCTATTCCAAGGACAAGATCCGCCTGTGCTTCAACAAGCCTAAGCTG
ATGACAGGCTGGGTGGATTCCAAGACCGAGAAGTCTGACAACGGCACACAGTACGGCGGCTATCTGTTTC
GGAAGAAGAATGAGATCGGCGAGTACGATTATTTTCTGGGCATCTCTAGCAAGGCCCAGCTGTTCAGAAA
GAACGAGGCCGTGATCGGCGACTACGAGAGGCTGGATTACTATCAGCCAAAGGCCAATACCATCTACGGC
TCTGCCTATGAGGGCGAGAACAGCTACAAGGAGGACAAGAAGCGGCTGAACAAAGTGATCATCGCCTATA
TCGAGCAGATCAAGCAGACAAACATCAAGAAGTCTATCATCGAGTCCATCTCTAAGTATCCTAATATCAG
CGACGATGACAAGGTGACCCCATCCTCTCTGCTGGAGAAGATCAAGAAGGTGTCTATCGACAGCTACAAC
GGCATCCTGTCCTTCAAGTCTTTTCAGAGCGTGAACAAGGAAGTGATCGATAACCTGCTGAAAACCATCA
GCCCCCTGAAGAACAAGGCCGAGTTTCTGGACCTGATCAATAAGGATTATCAGATCTTCACCGAGGTGCA
GGCCGTGATCGACGAGATCTGCAAGCAGAAAACCTTCATCTACTTTCCAATCTCCAACGTGGAGCTGGAG
AAGGAGATGGGCGATAAGGACAAGCCCCTGTGCCTGTTCCAGATCAGCAATAAGGATCTGTCCTTCGCCA
AGACCTTTAGCGCCAACCTGCGGAAGAAGAGAGGCGCCGAGAATCTGCACACAATGCTGTTTAAGGCCCT
GATGGAGGGCAACCAGGATAATCTGGACCTGGGCTCTGGCGCCATCTTCTACAGAGCCAAGAGCCTGGAC
GGCAACAAGCCCACACACCCTGCCAATGAGGCCATCAAGTGTAGGAACGTGGCCAATAAGGATAAGGTGT
CCCTGTTCACCTACGACATCTATAAGAACAGGCGCTACATGGAGAATAAGTTCCTGTTTCACCTGAGCAT
CGTGCAGAACTATAAGGCCGCCAATGACTCCGCCCAGCTGAACAGCTCCGCCACCGAGTATATCAGAAAG
GCCGATGACCTGCACATCATCGGCATCGATAGGGGCGAGCGCAATCTGCTGTACTATTCCGTGATCGATA
TGAAGGGCAACATCGTGGAGCAGGACTCTCTGAATATCATCAGGAACAATGACCTGGAGACAGATTACCA
CGACCTGCTGGATAAGAGGGAGAAGGAGCGCAAGGCCAACCGGCAGAATTGGGAGGCCGTGGAGGGCATC
AAGGACCTGAAGAAGGGCTACCTGAGCCAGGCCGTGCACCAGATCGCCCAGCTGATGCTGAAGTATAACG
CCATCATCGCCCTGGAGGATCTGGGCCAGATGTTTGTGACCCGCGGCCAGAAGATCGAGAAGGCCGTGTA
CCAGCAGTTCGAGAAGAGCCTGGTGGATAAGCTGTCCTACCTGGTGGACAAGAAGCGGCCTTATAATGAG
CTGGGCGGCATCCTGAAGGCCTACCAGCTGGCCTCTAGCATCACCAAGAACAATTCTGACAAGCAGAACG
GCTTCCTGTTTTATGTGCCAGCCTGGAATACAAGCAAGATCGATCCCGTGACCGGCTTTACAGACCTGCT
GCGGCCCAAGGCCATGACCATCAAGGAGGCCCAGGACTTCTTTGGCGCCTTCGATAACATCTCTTACAAT
GACAAGGGCTATTTCGAGTTTGAGACAAACTACGACAAGTTTAAGATCAGAATGAAGAGCGCCCAGACCA
GGTGGACAATCTGCACCTTCGGCAATCGGATCAAGAGAAAGAAGGATAAGAACTACTGGAATTATGAGGA
GGTGGAGCTGACCGAGGAGTTCAAGAAGCTGTTTAAGGACAGCAACATCGATTACGAGAACTGTAATCTG
AAGGAGGAGATCCAGAACAAGGACAATCGCAAGTTCTTTGATGACCTGATCAAGCTGCTGCAGCTGACAC
TGCAGATGCGGAACTCCGATGACAAGGGCAATGATTATATCATCTCTCCTGTGGCCAACGCCGAGGGCCA
GTTCTTTGACTCCCGCAATGGCGATAAGAAGCTGCCACTGGATGCAGACGCAAACGGAGCCTACAATATC
GCCCGCAAGGGCCTGTGGAACATCCGGCAGATCAAGCAGACCAAGAACGACAAGAAGCTGAATCTGAGCA
TCTCCTCTACAGAGTGGCTGGATTTCGTGCGGGAGAAGCCTTACCTGAAGAAAAGGCCGGCGGCCACGAA
AAAGGCCGGCCAGGCAAAAAAGAAAAAGGGATCCTACCCATACGATGTTCCAGATTACGCTTATCCCTAC
GACGTGCCTGATTATGCATACCCATATGATGTCCCCGACTATGCGCACCACCACCACCACCACTGAGATC
CGGCTGCTAACAAAGCCCGAAAGGAAGCTGAGTTGGCTGCTGCCACCGCTGAGCAATAACTAGCATAACC
CCTTGGGGCCTCTAAACGGGTCTTGAGGGGTTTTTTGCTGAAAGGAGGAACTATATCCGGATTGGCGAAT
GGG
[124 nt withheld, positions 5744-5867]
C
[91 nt withheld, positions 5869-5959]
A
[49 nt withheld, positions 5961-6009]
CCTTTGACGTTGGAGTCCACGTTCTTT
[37 nt withheld, positions 6037-6073]
ACCCTATCTCGGTCTATTCTTTTGATTTATAAGGGATTTTGCCGATTTCGGCCTATTGGTTAAAAAATGA
GCTGATTTAACAAAAATTTAACGCGAATTTTAACAAACTAGTAACGTTTACAATTTCAGGTGGCACTTTT
CGGGGAAATGTGCGCGGAACCCCTATTTGTTTATTTTTCTAAATACATTCAAATATGTATCCGCTCATGA
ATTAATTCTTAGAAAAACTCATCGAGCATCAAATGAAACTGCAATTTATTCATATCAGGATTATCAATAC
CATATTTTTGAAAAAGCCGTTTCTGTAATGAAGGAGAAAACTCACCGAGGCAGTTCCATAGGATGGCAAG
ATCCTGGTATCGGTCTGCGATTCCGACTCGTCCAACATCAATACAACCTATTAATTTCCCCTCGTCAAAA
ATAAGGTTATCAAGTGAGAAATCACCATGAGTGACGACTGAATCCGGTGAGAATGGCAAAAGTTTATGCA
TTTCTTTCCAGACTTGTTCAACAGGCCAGCCATTACGCTCGTCATCAAAATCACTCGCATCAACCAAACC
GTTATTCATTCGTGATTGCGCCTGAGCGAGACGAAATACGCGATCGCTGTTAAAAGGACAATTACAAACA
GGAATCGAATGCAACCGGCGCAGGAACACTGCCAGCGCATCAACAATGTTTTCACCTGAATCAGGATATT
CTTCTAATACCTGGAATGCTGTTTTCCCGGGGATCGCAGTGGTGAGTAACCATGCATCATCAGGAGTACG
GATAAAATGCTTGATGGTCGGAAGAGGCATAAATTCCGTCAGCCAGTTTAGTCTGACCATCTCATCTGTA
ACATCATTGGCAACGCTACCTTTGCCATGTTTCAGAAACAACTCTGGCGCATCGGGCTTCCCATACAATC
GATAGATTGTCGCACCTGATTGCCCGACATTATCGCGAGCCCATTTATACCCATATAAATCAGCATCCAT
GTTGGAATTTAATCGCGGCCTAGAGCAAGACGTTTCCCGTTGAATATGGCTCATAACACCCCTTGTATTA
CTGTTTATGTAAGCAGACAGTTTTATTGTTCATGACCAAAATCCCTTAACGTGAGTTTTCGTTCCACTGA
GCGTCAGACCCCGTAGAAAAGATCAAAGGATCTTCTTGAGATCCTTTTTTTCTGCGCGTAATCTGCTGCT
TGCAAACAAAAAAACCACCGCTACCAGCGGTGGTTTGTTTGCCGGATCAAGAGCTACCAACTCTTTTTCC
GAAGGTAACTGGCTTCAGCAGAGCGCAGATACCAAATACTGTCCTTCTAGTGTAGCCGTAGTTAGGCCAC
CACTTCAAGAACTCTGTAGCACCGCCTACATACCTCGCTCTGCTAATCCTGTTACCAGTGGCTGCTGCCA
GTGGCGATAAGTCGTGTCTTACCGGGTTGGACTCAAGACGATAGTTACCGGATAAGGCGCAGCGGTCGGG
CTGAACGGGGGGTTCGTGCACACAGCCCAGCTTGGAGCGAACGACCTACACCGAACTGAGATACCTACAG
CGTGAGCTATGAGAAAGCGCCACGCTTCCCGAAGGGAGAAAGGCGGACAGGTATCCGGTAAGCGGCAGGG
TCGGAACAGGAGAGCGCACGAGGGAGCTTCCAGGGGGAAACGCCTGGTATCTTTATAGTCCTGTCGGGTT
TCGCCACCTCTGACTTGAGCGTCGATTTTTGTGATGCTCGTCAGGGGGGCGGAGCCTATGGAAAAACGCC
AGCAACGCGGCCTTTTTACGGTTCCTGGCCTTTTGCTGGCCTTTTGCTCACATGTTCTTTCCTGCGTTAT
CCCCTGATTCTGTGGATAACCGTATTACCGCCTTTGAGTGAGCTGATACCGCTCGCCGCAGCCGAACGAC
CGAGCGCAGCGAGTCAGTGAGCGAGGAAGCGGAAGAGCGCCTGATGCGGTATTTTCTCCTTACGCATCTG
TGCGGTATTTCACACCGCAATGGTGCACTCTCAGTACAATCTGCTCTGATGCCGCATAGTTAAGCCAGTA
TACACTCCGCTATCGCTACGTGACTGGGTCATGGCTGCGCCCCGACACCCGCCAACACCCGCTGACGCGC
CCTGACGGGCTTGTCTGCTCCCGGCATCCGCTTACAGACAAGCTGTGACCGTCTCCGGGAGCTGCATGTG
TCAGAGGTTTTCACCGTCATCACCGAAACGCGCGAGGCAGCTGCGGTAAAGCTCATCAGCGTGGTCGTGA
AGCGATTCACAGATGTCTGCCTGTTCATCCGCGTCCAGCTCGTTGAGTTTCTCCAGAAGCGTTAATGTCT
GGCTTCTGATAAAGCGGGCCATGTTAAGGGCGGTTTTTTCCTGTTTGGTCACTGATGCCTCCGTGTAAGG
GGGATTTCTGTTCATGGGGGTAATGATACCGATGAAACGAGAGAGGATGCTCACGATACGGGTTACTGAT
GATGAACATGCCCGGTTACTGGAACGTTGTGAGGGTAAACAACTGGCGGTATGGATGCGGCGGGACCAGA
GAAAAATCACTCAGGGTCAATGCCAGCGCTTCGTTAATACAGATGTAGGTGTTCCACAGGGTAGCCAGCA
GCATCCTGCGATGCAGATCCGGAACATAATGGTGCAGGGCGCTGACTTCCGCGTTTCCAGACTTTACGAA
ACACGGAAACCGAAGACCATTCATGTTGTTGCTCAGGTCGCAGACGTTTTGCAGCAGCAGTCGCTTCACG
TTCGCTCGCGTATCGGTGATTCATTCTGCTAACCAGTAAGGCAACCCCGCCAGCCTAGCCGGGTCCTCAA
CGACAGGAGCACGATCATGCGCACCCGTGGGGCCGCCATGCCGGCGATAATGGCCTGCTTCTCGCCGAAA
CGTTTGGTGGCGGGACCAGTGACGAAGGCTTGAGCGAGGGCGTGCAAGATTCCGAATACCGCAAGCGACA
GGCCGATCATCGTCGCGCTCCAGCGAAAGCGGTCCTCGCCGAAAATGACCCAGAGCGCTGCCGGCACCTG
TCCTACGAGTTGCATGATAAAGAAGACAGTCATAAGTGCGGCGACGATAGTCATGCCCCGCGCCCACCGG
AAGGAGCTGACTGGGTTGAAGGCTCTCAAGGGCATCGGTCGAGATCCCGGTGCCTAATGAGTGAGCTAAC
TTACATTAATTGCGTTGCGCTCACTGCCCGCTTTCCAGTCGGGAAACCTGTCGTGCCAGCTGCATTAATG
AATCGGCCAACGCGCGGGGAGAGGCGGTTTGCGTATTGGGCGCCAGGGTGGTTTTTCTTTTCACCAGTGA
GACGGGCAACAGCTGATTGCCCTTCACCGCCTGGCCCTGAGAGAGTTGCAGCAAGCGGTCCACGCTGGTT
TGCCCCAGCAGGCGAAAATCCTGTTTGATGGTGGTTAACGGCGGGATATAACATGAGCTGTCTTCGGTAT
CGTCGTATCCCACTACCGAGATATCCGCACCAACGCGCAGCCCGGACTCGGTAATGGCGCGCATTGCGCC
CAGCGCCATCTGATCGTTGGCAACCAGCATCGCAGTGGGAACGATACCCTCATTCAGCATTTGCATGGTT
TGTTGAAAACCGGACATGGCACTCCAGTCGCCTTCCCGTTCCGCTATCGGCTGAATTTGATTGCGAGTGA
GATATTTATGCCAGCCAGCCAGACGCAGACGCGCCGAGACAGAACTTAATGGGCCCGCTAACAGCGCGAT
TTGCTGGTGACCCAATGCGACCAGATGCTCCACGCCCAGTCGCGTACCGTCTTCATGGGAGAAAATAATA
CTGTTGATGGGTGTCTGGTCAGAGACATCAAGAAATAACGCCGGAACATTAGTGCAGGCAGCTTCCACAG
CAATGGCATCCTGGTCATCCAGCGGATAGTTAATGATCAGCCCACTGACGCGTTGCGCGAGAAGATTGTG
CACCGCCGCTTTACAGGCTTCGACGCCGCTTCGTTCTACCATCGACACCACCACGCTGGCACCCAGTTGA
TCGGCGCGAGATTTAATCGCCGCGACAATTTGCGACGGCGCGTGCAGGGCCAGACTGGAGGTGGCAACGC
CAATCAGCAACGACTGTTTGCCCGCCAGTTGTTGTGCCACGCGGTTGGGAATGTAATTCAGCTCCGCCAT
CGCCGCTTCCACTTTTTCCCGCGTTTTCGCAGAAACGTGGCTGGCCTGGTTCACCACGCGGGAAACGGTC
TGATAAGAGACACCGGCATACTCTGCGACATCGTATAACGTTACTGGTTTCACATTCACCACCCTGAATT
GACTCTCTTCCGGGCGCTATCATGCCATACCGCGAAAGGTTTTGCGCCATTCGATGGTGTCCGGGATCTC
GACGCTCTCCCTTATGCGACTCCTGCATTAGGAAGCAGCCCAGTAGTAGGTTGAGGCCGTTGAGCACCGC
CGCCGCAAGGAATGGTGCATG
